Addgene plasmid #45630: pCRII-Topo Lpl in situ probe
Depositing lab: Jeffrey Macklis. Depositing organization: Harvard University. Publication: Novel subtype-specific genes identify distinct subpopulations of callosal projection neurons. Molyneaux BJ, Arlotta P, Fame RM, MacDonald JL, MacQuarrie KL, Macklis JD. J Neurosci. 2009 Sep 30;29(39):12343-54. doi: 10.1523/JNEUROSCI.6108-08.2009. PubMed 19793993.
Backbone
  Vector backbone: pCRII-Topo
  Backbone manufacturer: Invitrogen
  Backbone size w/o insert (bp): 4000
  Total vector size (bp): 4600
  Vector type: in situ
Growth in bacteria
  Bacterial resistance: Ampicillin, 100 μg/mL
  Growth temperature: 37°C
  Growth strain: DH5alpha
  Copy number: Unknown
Gene/Insert
  Gene/Insert name: Lpl in situ probe (alt names: Lpl; lipoprotein lipase)
  Species: M. musculus (mouse)
  Insert size (bp): 658
  Mutation: fragment contains bp# 3249-3900 of NM_008509.2
  GenBank ID: NM_008509
  Entrez Gene: Lpl
  Cloning method: TOPO Cloning
  Sequencing primers: 5′ M13 Rev, Sp6; 3′ T7, M13 Forward
Terms and licenses: Academic/Nonprofit Terms; Industry Terms: Not Available to Industry
Depositor comments: The Lpl fragment was amplified by RT-PCR using the following primer pair: TGCTGTGCAAAGAGAAGAGC CGGACACAAAGTTAGCACCA For in vitro transcription, use the NotI restriction digest and Sp6 promoter for sense probe generation and the HindIII restriction digest and T7 promoter for antisense probe generation. Please note that Addgene's sequencing results match bp# 3249-3900 of NM_008509.2, not bp# 3169-3826 as indicated on plasmid map. The plasmid functions as described in the associated publication.
How to cite: pCRII-Topo Lpl in situ probe was a gift from Jeffrey Macklis (Addgene plasmid # 45630 ; http://n2t.net/addgene:45630 ; RRID:Addgene_45630)
