[The description below was written by a language model from this plasmid's Addgene catalogue record.]
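Description:
pCRII-Topo Lpl in situ probe is a bacterial cloning plasmid that serves as a template for making riboprobes against mouse lipoprotein lipase (Lpl) mRNA. It is built on the commercial pCRII-Topo backbone (about 4 kb), into which an RT-PCR product of roughly 650 bp was inserted by TOPO cloning, giving a total size of about 4.6 kb. The plasmid is propagated in standard E. coli cloning strains under ampicillin selection. The record lists the copy number as unknown and provides no feature table, so the origin of replication and any further backbone markers are not documented here.

The insert is a fragment of the Mus musculus Lpl transcript rather than a full coding sequence, and it is not intended for protein expression. Repository sequencing places it at positions 3249–3900 of the reference mRNA, which differs from the coordinates shown on the depositor's plasmid map. The depositor notes that the plasmid nonetheless performs as described in the associated publication. The fragment sits between opposing Sp6 and T7 phage promoters, with M13 forward and reverse priming sites available for sequence verification. This arrangement allows either strand to be made by in vitro run-off transcription from linearized template. Cutting with HindIII and transcribing from T7 gives the antisense probe that detects the mRNA, while cutting with NotI and transcribing from Sp6 gives the sense-strand control.

The construct was generated for in situ hybridization in a study identifying subtype-specific genes that mark distinct subpopulations of callosal projection neurons, where it was used to map Lpl expression.
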