>Addgene plasmid #45630 | pCRII-Topo Lpl in situ probe | addgene partial sequence | sequence record 64768 | M13pUC-rev 5'-AGCGGATAACAATTTCACACAGG-3'
AGCTATTTAGGTGACACTATAGAATACTCAAGCTATGCATCAAGCTTGGTACCGAGCTCGGATCCACTAG
TAACGGCCGCCAGTGTGCTGGAATTCGCCCTTTGCTGTGCAAAGAGAAGAGCCCTCAACTGTAATAGCTA
TAGAAAGTACCAGGATTGTTGCCGCTGTTTTGTTTTACCTTAACAACAACAACAACAAAAATCAATAATG
AAGAATTATTTATGAACGAGATCTCACATTTTCAGATTGCTTTTATTATTCATTAATGTAAAATGATAAA
GAAGATCTATCTCAGAGGCTATAGCTGGGAGCAGAAACTGTGAAATTTGTGGGTATCTGAACACCAACCC
ACATGCAAAGCCCCACAAGTGTAGTCGTCATTCAATGTGATTCAGAAAGGAAAGAGTCAAGGGATATACT
GGAATATGTTAGAGAAGTAGTTCCAGATATGCTGGAATGTTAGCCCTTGCTAGGAGAAAGCTGGTTGTGC
CTATGTAATATAGGACAAAGGTGACCGATTTCATCAAGTTTGGAGTCAATTCTAACAATAAAAATATGTA
TAATTTGTCACCGGCATCCCCATTATTGCTAATTCATTACAGTATATACACATCCATGCATACATATGTC
AATGATGCTTTAGCTTTCAATTTATTTATTAGCTGTAAATAATGTGTGGGTATGTAAGAATGCTTGTAAA
CACTGGAAAGTCTGTTGTGGTTATCTGCAGTATAGATTTGTGGTGCTAACTTTGGTCCGAAGGGCGAATT
CTGCAGATATCCATCACACTGGCGGCCGCTCGAGCATGCATCTAGAGGGCCCAATTCGCCCTATAGTGAG
TCGTATTACAATTCACTGGCCGTCGTTTTACAACGTCGTGACTGGGAAAACCC
